LOCUS       pPRISM_Gal4_VP16_cmlc2_tagBFP 6820 bp ds-DNA circular 11-SEP-2018
DEFINITION  synthetic circular DNA, gene-targeting cassette
ACCESSION   .
VERSION     2.1
KEYWORDS    pPRISM, gal4-VP16
SOURCE      synthetic DNA construct
  ORGANISM  recombinant plasmid
REFERENCE   1 (bases 1 to 6820)
  AUTHORS   Jordan M Welker, Maira P Almeida, Melanie Torrie, Wesley A Wierson,
            Carla M Mann, Trevor Weiss, Cassandra Bullard, Katherine Knudtson,
            Kenna McKeighan, Stephen C. Ekker, Drena L Dobbs, Maura McGrail,
            Karl J Clark, Jeffrey J Essner
  TITLE     pPRISM an expanded tool set for precise genome editing
  JOURNAL   .
COMMENT
COMMENT
COMMENT     ApEinfo:methylated:0
FEATURES             Location/Qualifiers
     misc_feature    complement(267..457)
                     /note="ITR(R)"
                     /note="Tol2 ITR(R)"
                     /locus_tag="ITR(R)"
                     /label="ITR(R)"
                     /ApEinfo_label="ITR(R)"
                     /ApEinfo_fwdcolor="pink"
                     /ApEinfo_revcolor="#80ffff"
                     /ApEinfo_graphicformat="arrow_data {{0 1 2 0 0 -1} {} 0}
                     width 5 offset 0"
     CDS             994..1650
                     /locus_tag="*Gal4-VP16"
                     /label="*Gal4-VP16"
                     /ApEinfo_label="*Gal4-VP16"
                     /ApEinfo_fwdcolor="#ff00ff"
                     /ApEinfo_revcolor="#ff00ff"
                     /ApEinfo_graphicformat="arrow_data {{0 1 2 0 0 -1} {} 0}
                     width 5 offset 0"
     CDS             937..993
                     /codon_start=1
                     /product="2A peptide from porcine teschovirus-1
                     polyprotein"
                     /note="P2A"
                     /note="Eukaryotic ribosomes fail to insert a peptide bond
                     between the Gly and Pro residues, yielding separate
                     polypeptides."
                     /translation="ATNFSLLKQAGDVEENPGP"
                     /locus_tag="2A peptide from porcine teschovirus-1
                     polyprotein"
                     /label="2A peptide from porcine teschovirus-1 polyprotein"
                     /ApEinfo_label="2A peptide from porcine teschovirus-1
                     polyprotein"
                     /ApEinfo_fwdcolor="#00ff80"
                     /ApEinfo_revcolor="pink"
                     /ApEinfo_graphicformat="arrow_data {{0 1 2 0 0 -1} {} 0}
                     width 5 offset 0"
     misc_feature    918..923
                     /locus_tag="BfuAI site 2"
                     /label="BfuAI site 2"
                     /ApEinfo_label="BfuAI site 2"
                     /ApEinfo_fwdcolor="cyan"
                     /ApEinfo_revcolor="green"
                     /ApEinfo_graphicformat="arrow_data {{0 1 2 0 0 -1} {} 0}
                     width 5 offset 0"
     misc_feature    5071..5285
                     /note="ITR(L)"
                     /note="Tol2 ITR(L)"
                     /locus_tag="ITR(L)"
                     /label="ITR(L)"
                     /ApEinfo_label="ITR(L)"
                     /ApEinfo_fwdcolor="#80ffff"
                     /ApEinfo_revcolor="pink"
                     /ApEinfo_graphicformat="arrow_data {{0 1 2 0 0 -1} {} 0}
                     width 5 offset 0"
     CDS             5350..6159
                     /note="Kan(R)"
                     /locus_tag="Kan(R)"
                     /label="Kan(R)"
                     /ApEinfo_label="Kan(R)"
                     /ApEinfo_fwdcolor="pink"
                     /ApEinfo_revcolor="pink"
                     /ApEinfo_graphicformat="arrow_data {{0 1 2 0 0 -1} {} 0}
                     width 5 offset 0"
     intron          3180..3386
                     /note="mIntron"
                     /note="carp bactin shortened intron I"
                     /locus_tag="mIntron"
                     /label="mIntron"
                     /ApEinfo_label="mIntron"
                     /ApEinfo_fwdcolor="pink"
                     /ApEinfo_revcolor="pink"
                     /ApEinfo_graphicformat="arrow_data {{0 1 2 0 0 -1} {} 0}
                     width 5 offset 0"
     misc_feature    928..931
                     /locus_tag="BfuAI site 2 overhang"
                     /label="BfuAI site 2 overhang"
                     /ApEinfo_label="BfuAI site 2 overhang"
                     /ApEinfo_fwdcolor="cyan"
                     /ApEinfo_revcolor="green"
                     /ApEinfo_graphicformat="arrow_data {{0 1 2 0 0 -1} {} 0}
                     width 5 offset 0"
     rep_origin      complement(6192..6820)
                     /direction=LEFT
                     /note="ColE1 Ori"
                     /locus_tag="ColE1 Ori"
                     /label="ColE1 Ori"
                     /ApEinfo_label="ColE1 Ori"
                     /ApEinfo_fwdcolor="pink"
                     /ApEinfo_revcolor="pink"
                     /ApEinfo_graphicformat="arrow_data {{0 1 2 0 0 -1} {} 0}
                     width 5 offset 0"
     misc_feature    complement(514..519)
                     /locus_tag="BfuAI site 1"
                     /label="BfuAI site 1"
                     /ApEinfo_label="BfuAI site 1"
                     /ApEinfo_fwdcolor="cyan"
                     /ApEinfo_revcolor="green"
                     /ApEinfo_graphicformat="arrow_data {{0 1 2 0 0 -1} {} 0}
                     width 5 offset 0"
     rep_origin      complement(1..253)
                     /direction=LEFT
                     /note="ColE1 Ori"
                     /locus_tag="ColE1 Ori(1)"
                     /label="ColE1 Ori(1)"
                     /ApEinfo_label="ColE1 Ori"
                     /ApEinfo_fwdcolor="pink"
                     /ApEinfo_revcolor="pink"
                     /ApEinfo_graphicformat="arrow_data {{0 1 2 0 0 -1} {} 0}
                     width 5 offset 0"
     misc_feature    complement(506..509)
                     /locus_tag="BfuAI site 1 overhang"
                     /label="BfuAI site 1 overhang"
                     /ApEinfo_label="BfuAI site 1 overhang"
                     /ApEinfo_fwdcolor="cyan"
                     /ApEinfo_revcolor="green"
                     /ApEinfo_graphicformat="arrow_data {{0 1 2 0 0 -1} {} 0}
                     width 5 offset 0"
     misc_feature    487..509
                     /locus_tag="5' Universal Guide (w/PAM)"
                     /label="5' Universal Guide (w/PAM)"
                     /ApEinfo_label="5' Universal Guide (w/PAM)"
                     /ApEinfo_fwdcolor="cyan"
                     /ApEinfo_revcolor="green"
                     /ApEinfo_graphicformat="arrow_data {{0 1 2 0 0 -1} {} 0}
                     width 5 offset 0"
     misc_feature    642..917
                     /vntifkey="21"
                     /locus_tag="lacZ'"
                     /label="lacZ'"
                     /ApEinfo_label="lacZ'"
                     /ApEinfo_fwdcolor="pink"
                     /ApEinfo_revcolor="#1dda7b"
                     /ApEinfo_graphicformat="arrow_data {{0 1 2 0 0 -1} {} 0}
                     width 5 offset 0"
     promoter        520..641
                     /vntifkey="30"
                     /locus_tag="lacZ\promoter"
                     /label="lacZ\promoter"
                     /ApEinfo_label="lacZ\promoter"
                     /ApEinfo_fwdcolor="pink"
                     /ApEinfo_revcolor="pink"
                     /ApEinfo_graphicformat="arrow_data {{0 1 2 0 0 -1} {} 0}
                     width 5 offset 0"
     misc_feature    2861..3135
                     /note="cmlc2 enhancer/promoter xu lab"
                     /locus_tag="cmlc2 enhancer/promoter xu lab"
                     /label="cmlc2 enhancer/promoter xu lab"
                     /ApEinfo_label="cmlc2 enhancer/promoter xu lab"
                     /ApEinfo_fwdcolor="#ff80ff"
                     /ApEinfo_revcolor="pink"
                     /ApEinfo_graphicformat="arrow_data {{0 1 2 0 0 -1} {} 0}
                     width 5 offset 0"
     misc_feature    complement(5007..5029)
                     /locus_tag="3' Universal Guide (w/PAM)"
                     /label="3' Universal Guide (w/PAM)"
                     /ApEinfo_label="3' Universal Guide (w/PAM)"
                     /ApEinfo_fwdcolor="cyan"
                     /ApEinfo_revcolor="green"
                     /ApEinfo_graphicformat="arrow_data {{0 1 2 0 0 -1} {} 0}
                     width 5 offset 0"
     misc_signal     3407..3436
                     /note="NLS"
                     /locus_tag="NLS"
                     /label="NLS"
                     /ApEinfo_label="NLS"
                     /ApEinfo_fwdcolor="#ffff80"
                     /ApEinfo_revcolor="pink"
                     /ApEinfo_graphicformat="arrow_data {{0 1 2 0 0 -1} {} 0}
                     width 5 offset 0"
     intron          4908..4996
                     /note="Carp beta-actin intron 1 filler"
                     /locus_tag="Carp beta-actin intron 1 filler"
                     /label="Carp beta-actin intron 1 filler"
                     /ApEinfo_label="Carp beta-actin intron 1 filler"
                     /ApEinfo_fwdcolor="pink"
                     /ApEinfo_revcolor="pink"
                     /ApEinfo_graphicformat="arrow_data {{0 1 2 0 0 -1} {} 0}
                     width 5 offset 0"
     misc_feature    4999..5005
                     /locus_tag="BspQI site 2"
                     /label="BspQI site 2"
                     /ApEinfo_label="BspQI site 2"
                     /ApEinfo_fwdcolor="cyan"
                     /ApEinfo_revcolor="green"
                     /ApEinfo_graphicformat="arrow_data {{0 1 2 0 0 -1} {} 0}
                     width 5 offset 0"
     polyA_signal    4148..4372
                     /note="bGH poly(A) signal"
                     /note="bovine growth hormone polyadenylation signal"
                     /locus_tag="bGH poly(A) signal"
                     /label="bGH poly(A) signal"
                     /ApEinfo_label="bGH poly(A) signal"
                     /ApEinfo_fwdcolor="#8080ff"
                     /ApEinfo_revcolor="pink"
                     /ApEinfo_graphicformat="arrow_data {{0 1 2 0 0 -1} {} 0}
                     width 5 offset 0"
     misc_feature    complement(4893..4899)
                     /locus_tag="BspQI site 1"
                     /label="BspQI site 1"
                     /ApEinfo_label="BspQI site 1"
                     /ApEinfo_fwdcolor="cyan"
                     /ApEinfo_revcolor="green"
                     /ApEinfo_graphicformat="arrow_data {{0 1 2 0 0 -1} {} 0}
                     width 5 offset 0"
     polyA_signal    1659..2834
                     /note="ocean pout terminator"
                     /note="3'UTR, poly(A) signal, and putative boundary element
                     from ocean pout (FRM- Pat Gibbs)."
                     /locus_tag="ocean pout terminator"
                     /label="ocean pout terminator"
                     /ApEinfo_label="ocean pout terminator"
                     /ApEinfo_fwdcolor="#ff8000"
                     /ApEinfo_revcolor="pink"
                     /ApEinfo_graphicformat="arrow_data {{0 1 2 0 0 -1} {} 0}
                     width 5 offset 0"
     misc_feature    complement(4889..4891)
                     /locus_tag="BspQI site 1 overhang"
                     /label="BspQI site 1 overhang"
                     /ApEinfo_label="BspQI site 1 overhang"
                     /ApEinfo_fwdcolor="cyan"
                     /ApEinfo_revcolor="green"
                     /ApEinfo_graphicformat="arrow_data {{0 1 2 0 0 -1} {} 0}
                     width 5 offset 0"
     CDS             3437..4138
                     /codon_start=1
                     /product="monomeric blue fluorescent protein"
                     /note="TagBFP"
                     /note="mammalian codon-optimized"
                     /translation="MSELIKENMHMKLYMEGTVDNHHFKCTSEGEGKPYEGTQTMRIKV
                     VEGGPLPFAFDILATSFLYGSKTFINHTQGIPDFFKQSFPEGFTWERVTTYEDGGVLTA
                     TQDTSLQDGCLIYNVKIRGVNFTSNGPVMQKKTLGWEAFTETLYPADGGLEGRNDMALK
                     LVGGSHLIANIKTTYRSKKPAKNLKMPGVYYVDYRLERIKEANNETYVEQHEVAVARYC
                     DLPSKLGHKLN"
                     /locus_tag="TagBFP, monomeric blue fluorescent protein"
                     /label="TagBFP, monomeric blue fluorescent protein"
                     /ApEinfo_label="TagBFP, monomeric blue fluorescent protein"
                     /ApEinfo_fwdcolor="#8080ff"
                     /ApEinfo_revcolor="pink"
                     /ApEinfo_graphicformat="arrow_data {{0 1 2 0 0 -1} {} 0}
                     width 5 offset 0"
     misc_feature    5007..5009
                     /locus_tag="BspQI site 2 overhang"
                     /label="BspQI site 2 overhang"
                     /ApEinfo_label="BspQI site 2 overhang"
                     /ApEinfo_fwdcolor="cyan"
                     /ApEinfo_revcolor="green"
                     /ApEinfo_graphicformat="arrow_data {{0 1 2 0 0 -1} {} 0}
                     width 5 offset 0"
     polyA_signal    4614..4818
                     /note="SV40(A)"
                     /note="SV40"
                     /locus_tag="SV40(A)"
                     /label="SV40(A)"
                     /ApEinfo_label="SV40(A)"
                     /ApEinfo_fwdcolor="#ff80c0"
                     /ApEinfo_revcolor="pink"
                     /ApEinfo_graphicformat="arrow_data {{0 1 2 0 0 -1} {} 0}
                     width 5 offset 0"
     polyA_signal    4409..4613
                     /note="SV40(A)"
                     /note="SV40"
                     /locus_tag="SV40(A)(1)"
                     /label="SV40(A)(1)"
                     /ApEinfo_label="SV40(A)"
                     /ApEinfo_fwdcolor="#ff80c0"
                     /ApEinfo_revcolor="pink"
                     /ApEinfo_graphicformat="arrow_data {{0 1 2 0 0 -1} {} 0}
                     width 5 offset 0"
ORIGIN
        1 cgggtttcgc cacctctgac ttgagcgtcg atttttgtga tgctcgtcag gggggcggag
       61 cctatggaaa aacgccagca acgcggcctt tttacggttc ctggcctttt gctggccttt
      121 tgctcacatg ttctttcctg cgttatcccc tgattctgtg gataaccgta ttaccgcctt
      181 tgagtgagct gataccgctc gccgcagccg aacgaccgag cgcagcgagt cagtgagcga
      241 ggaagcggaa cagatttaaa tggtaccgag cagaggtgta aaaagtactc aaaaatttta
      301 ctcaagtgaa agtacaagta cttagggaaa attttactca attaaaagta aaagtatctg
      361 gctagaatct tacttgagta aaagtaaaaa agtactccat taaaattgta cttgagtatt
      421 aaggaagtaa aagtaaaagc aagaaagaaa actagagtgg tctcccttta gtgagggtca
      481 attgatGGGA GGCGTTCGGG CCACAGCGGa cacgcaggtg cgcaacgcaa ttaatgtgag
      541 ttagctcact cattaggcac cccaggcttt acactttatg cttccggctc gtatgttgtg
      601 tggaattgtg agcggataac aatttcacac aggaaacagc tatgaccatg attacgccaa
      661 gcgcgcaatt aaccctcact aaagggaaca aaagctggag gacctcgagg gggggcccgg
      721 tacccaattc gccctatagt gagtcgtatt acgcgcgctc actggccgtc gttttacaac
      781 gtcgtgactg ggaaaaccct ggcgttaccc aacttaatcg ccttgcagca catccccctt
      841 tcgccagctg gcgtaatagc gaagaggccc gcaccgatcg cccttcccaa cagttgcgca
      901 gcctgaatgg cgaatggacc tgccacactt cccggagcca cgaacttctc tctgttaaag
      961 caagcaggag acgtggaaga aaaccccggt ccttCtAGaA AGCTACTGTC TTCTATCGAA
     1021 CAAGCATGCG ATATTTGCCG ACTTAAAAAG CTCAAGTGCT CCAAAGAAAA ACCGAAGTGC
     1081 GCCAAGTGTC TGAAGAACAA CTGGGAGTGT CGCTACTCTC CCAAAACCAA AAGGTCTCCG
     1141 CTGACTAGGG CACATCTGAC AGAAGTGGAA TCAAGGCTAG AAAGACTGGA ACAGCTATTT
     1201 CTACTGATTT TTCCTCGAGA AGACCTTGAC ATGATTTTGA AAATGGATTC TTTACAGGAT
     1261 ATAAAAGCAT TGTTAACAGG ATTATTTGTA CAAGATAATG TGAATAAAGA TGCCGTCACA
     1321 GATAGATTGG CTTCAGTGGA GACTGATATG CCTCTAACAT TGAGACAGCA TAGAATAAGT
     1381 GCGACATCAT CATCGGAAGA GAGTAGTAAC AAAGGTCAAA GACAGTTGAC TGTATCGTCG
     1441 AGGTCGACCC CGGGAATaCA GATCTCTCGA GCCGCCCCCC CGACCGATGT CAGCCTGGGG
     1501 GACGAGCTCC ACTTAGACGG CGAGGACGTG GCGATGGCGC ATGCCGACGC GCTAGACGAT
     1561 TTCGATCTGG ACATGTTGGG GGACGGGGAT TCCCCGGGTC CGGGATTTAC CCCCCACGAC
     1621 TCCGCCCCCT ACGGCGCTCT GGATATGTAA aactagtaat taagtctcag ccaccgttaa
     1681 ctgaacatgt caaaacctgt ggagactgtt gagatttgat gttctgaaaa gataaagcct
     1741 ataaataaaa tgttgcccaa atttcctgcc tgatgttttt ctttgtcttt gctacatggc
     1801 tttgctgctc ggatcggctc actctgtgta tgccacgttc actttgtact ctccttctca
     1861 cggtaggttt attattttta gatgtgcagt tagtttctgt gaaataacac accacacact
     1921 gatattgtct gtgcattgac ttggtgagtg cacattgttt ttgatcttga catatttata
     1981 tttgattgat caggtgaact gtgtgaatct aaagtgctcc atacagatgt tctgcattga
     2041 aaatattctc attttattag tggaagtgag tgtatgccac atccaatcaa tttcagcaaa
     2101 caccccagta tgatttaatg caaaaaaatg aaggtatcaa acacgcatta ctactttgca
     2161 gttaaatatt taacatttat tccaacacga aaaaaagcag taaataacac tttgacaaac
     2221 acgtcaggac atcttatttt tgtcaccctc acaggcaatt tagtataata tattatatat
     2281 atatatatat catataataa tattcagtat aatatatata tatatatcat attataatat
     2341 tcagtataat ataaaacaca aacacatata tgtataatat aatataacat ttttatttat
     2401 tgagatgcct ctatggaccg tgttataaga agtaaagatc aggagaagta aacatgaagt
     2461 gtaattatga atactgatgt taaattaagc tatgatgagt tttcactgtt aatttaccat
     2521 ctcaattaaa tgttgatgcc tccatgacca agttaagcag atgagactga gacaactgta
     2581 gaagacaaga tgttcacttt gctgaatata gctggcttga cagttatcta tgactctata
     2641 aatatatata tatttttttt tttataaaat gatttattta taactatata tccatttctc
     2701 agacaggtgc ttcatatccc tcactcccgt agctgtccat gctggatctg tccccgttgt
     2761 ttttaaaaag ctaaataagt tattaacatg actgcatcca gcgagccaaa cctgtctggt
     2821 gtacagctac cagagaagct tgagatccta gtcaccggcg gcattcatcc atccttttca
     2881 tccctcaaat ctctcattca cgtccccctc cccatctgca cactttatct cattttccac
     2941 cctgctggaa tctgagcact tgtgcagtta tcagggctcc tgtatttagg aggctctggg
     3001 tgtccatgta ggggacgaac agaaacactg cagaccttta tagaagaaca aatgataaga
     3061 gtcctcatac ataaagactc cattagaaac gtcagtgacc caggagccca gaccaacagc
     3121 aaagcagaca gtgaaggatc cacagcctga ctaactcgac aaaccccccc aaacctaagg
     3181 tgagttgatc tttaagcttt ttacattttc agctcgcata tatcaattcg cgcgcattgt
     3241 cacactagca cccactagcg gtcagactgc agaTTGCAGC AcGaaacagg aagctgactc
     3301 cacatggtca catgctcact gaagtgttga cttccctgac agctgtgcac tttctaaacc
     3361 ggttttctca ttcatttaca gttcagccgg aattcacctc gagaccatgg ctccaaagaa
     3421 gaagcgtaag gtaaccatga gcgagctgat taaggagaac atgcacatga agctgtacat
     3481 ggagggcacc gtggacaacc atcacttcaa gtgcacatcc gagggcgaag gcaagcccta
     3541 cgagggcacc cagaccatga gaatcaaggt ggtcgagggc ggccctctcc ccttcgcctt
     3601 cgacatcctg gctactagct tcctctacgg cagcaagacc ttcatcaacc acacccaggg
     3661 catccccgac ttcttcaagc agtccttccc tgagggcttc acatgggaga gagtcaccac
     3721 atacgaagac gggggcgtgc tgaccgctac ccaggacacc agcctccagg acggctgcct
     3781 catctacaac gtcaagatca gaggggtgaa cttcacatcc aacggccctg tgatgcagaa
     3841 gaaaacactc ggctgggagg ccttcaccga gacgctgtac cccgctgacg gcggcctgga
     3901 aggcagaaac gacatggccc tgaagctcgt gggcgggagc catctgatcg caaacatcaa
     3961 gaccacatat agatccaaga aacccgctaa gaacctcaag atgcctggcg tctactatgt
     4021 ggactacaga ctggaaagaa tcaaggaggc caacaacgag acctacgtcg agcagcacga
     4081 ggtggcagtg gccagatact gcgacctccc tagcaaactg gggcacaagc tcaattaaag
     4141 ctgagatctg tgccttctag ttgccagcca tctgttgttt gcccctcccc cgtgccttcc
     4201 ttgaccctgg aaggtgccac tcccactgtc ctttcctaat aaaatgagga aattgcatcg
     4261 cattgtctga gtaggtgtca ttctattctg gggggtgggg tggggcagga cagcaagggg
     4321 gaggattggg aagacaatag caggcatgct ggggatgcgg tgggctctat ggcttctgag
     4381 gcggaaagaa ccaaagggcg aattaattca ttgatgagtt tggacaaacc acaactagaa
     4441 tgcagtgaaa aaaatgcttt atttgtgaaa tttgtgatgc tattgcttta tttgtaacca
     4501 ttataagctg caataaacaa gttaacaaca acaattgcat tcattttatg tttcaggttc
     4561 agggggaggt gtgggaggtt ttttaaagca agtaaaacct ctacaaatgt ggtcattgat
     4621 gagtttggac aaaccacaac tagaatgcag tgaaaaaaat gctttatttg tgaaatttgt
     4681 gatgctattg ctttatttgt aaccattata agctgcaata aacaagttaa caacaacaat
     4741 tgcattcatt ttatgtttca ggttcagggg gaggtgtggg aggtttttta aagcaagtaa
     4801 aacctctaca aatgtggtca ttcagatcaa ttaaccctca cccgggctag cgatgcatgg
     4861 gagctctgac gtacgttgtc tagcaaggaa gtgaagagct atccggatat atatgtatgt
     4921 tatcataact gtactggcta tgtcaggtgg taatgactgt aacgttacgt tactcgttgt
     4981 aggcacgaca ttgaatatgc tcttctCCGC TGTGGCCCGA ACGCCTCCCg ctagcgatgg
     5041 gatctaatac gactcactat agggagacca agggaaaata gaatgaagtg atctccaaaa
     5101 aataagtact ttttgactgt aaataaaatt gtaaggagta aaaagtactt ttttttctaa
     5161 aaaaatgtaa ttaagtaaaa gtaaaagtat tgatttttaa ttgtactcaa gtaaagtaaa
     5221 aatccccaaa aataatactt aagtacagta atcaagtaaa attactcaag tactttacac
     5281 ctctgggatc cagctgcatc atgaacaata aaactgtctg cttacataaa cagtaataca
     5341 aggggtgtta tgagccatat tcaacgggaa acgtcgaggc cgcgattaaa ttccaacatg
     5401 gatgctgatt tatatgggta taaatgggct cgcgataatg tcgggcaatc aggtgcgaca
     5461 atctatcgct tgtatgggaa gcccgatgcg ccagagttgt ttctgaaaca tggcaaaggt
     5521 agcgttgcca atgatgttac agatgagatg gtcagactaa actggctgac ggaatttatg
     5581 cctcttccga ccatcaagca ttttatccgt actcctgatg atgcatggtt actcaccact
     5641 gcgatccccg gaaaaacagc attccaggta ttagaagaat atcctgattc aggtgaaaat
     5701 attgttgatg cgctggcagt gttcctgcgc cggttgcatt cgattcctgt ttgtaattgt
     5761 ccttttaaca gcgatcgcgt atttcgtctc gctcaggcgc aatcacgaat gaataacggt
     5821 ttggttgatg cgagtgattt tgatgacgag cgtaatggct ggcctgttga acaagtctgg
     5881 aaagaaatgc ataaactttt gccattctca ccggattcag tcgtcactca tggtgatttc
     5941 tcacttgata accttatttt tgacgagggg aaattaatag gttgtattga tgttggacga
     6001 gtcggaatcg cagaccgata ccaggatctt gccatcctat ggaactgcct cggtgagttt
     6061 tctccttcat tacagaaacg gctttttcaa aaatatggta ttgataatcc tgatatgaat
     6121 aaattgcagt ttcatttgat gctcgatgag tttttctaat cagaattggt taattggttg
     6181 taacactggc aaaaaggatc taggtgaaga tcctttttga taatctcatg accaaaatcc
     6241 cttaacgtga gttttcgttc cactgagcgt cagaccccgt agaaaagatc aaaggatctt
     6301 cttgagatcc tttttttctg cgcgtaatct gctgcttgca aacaaaaaaa ccaccgctac
     6361 cagcggtggt ttgtttgccg gatcaagagc taccaactct ttttccgaag gtaactggct
     6421 tcagcagagc gcagatacca aatactgttc ttctagtgta gccgtagtta ggccaccact
     6481 tcaagaactc tgtagcaccg cctacatacc tcgctctgct aatcctgtta ccagtggctg
     6541 ctgccagtgg cgataagtcg tgtcttaccg ggttggactc aagacgatag ttaccggata
     6601 aggcgcagcg gtcgggctga acggggggtt cgtgcacaca gcccagcttg gagcgaacga
     6661 cctacaccga actgagatac ctacagcgtg agctatgaga aagcgccacg gttcccgaag
     6721 ggagaaaggc ggacaggtat ccggtaagcg gcagggtcgg aacaggagag cgcacgaggg
     6781 agcttccagg gggaaacgcc tggtatcttt atagtcctgt
//
