>Addgene plasmid #117780 | pPRISM-gal4-VP16-cmlc2-TagBFP | addgene full sequence | sequence record 227663 | Addgene NGS Result
CGGGTTTCGCCACCTCTGACTTGAGCGTCGATTTTTGTGATGCTCGTCAGGGGGGCGGAGCCTATGGAAA
AACGCCAGCAACGCGGCCTTTTTACGGTTCCTGGCCTTTTGCTGGCCTTTTGCTCACATGTTCTTTCCTG
CGTTATCCCCTGATTCTGTGGATAACCGTATTACCGCCTTTGAGTGAGCTGATACCGCTCGCCGCAGCCG
AACGACCGAGCGCAGCGAGTCAGTGAGCGAGGAAGCGGAACAGATTTAAATGGTACCGAGCAGAGGTGTA
AAAAGTACTCAAAAATTTTACTCAAGTGAAAGTACAAGTACTTAGGGAAAATTTTACTCAATTAAAAGTA
AAAGTATCTGGCTAGAATCTTACTTGAGTAAAAGTAAAAAAGTACTCCATTAAAATTGTACTTGAGTATT
AAGGAAGTAAAAGTAAAAGCAAGAAAGAAAACTAGAGTGGTCTCCCTTTAGTGAGGGTCAATTGATGGGA
GGCGTTCGGGCCACAGCGGACACGCAGGTGCGCAACGCAATTAATGTGAGTTAGCTCACTCATTAGGCAC
CCCAGGCTTTACACTTTATGCTTCCGGCTCGTATGTTGTGTGGAATTGTGAGCGGATAACAATTTCACAC
AGGAAACAGCTATGACCATGATTACGCCAAGCGCGCAATTAACCCTCACTAAAGGGAACAAAAGCTGGAG
GACCTCGAGGGGGGGCCCGGTACCCAATTCGCCCTATAGTGAGTCGTATTACGCGCGCTCACTGGCCGTC
GTTTTACAACGTCGTGACTGGGAAAACCCTGGCGTTACCCAACTTAATCGCCTTGCAGCACATCCCCCTT
TCGCCAGCTGGCGTAATAGCGAAGAGGCCCGCACCGATCGCCCTTCCCAACAGTTGCGCAGCCTGAATGG
CGAATGGACCTGCCACACTTCCCGGAGCCACGAACTTCTCTCTGTTAAAGCAAGCAGGAGACGTGGAAGA
AAACCCCGGTCCTTCTAGAAAGCTACTGTCTTCTATCGAACAAGCATGCGATATTTGCCGACTTAAAAAG
CTCAAGTGCTCCAAAGAAAAACCGAAGTGCGCCAAGTGTCTGAAGAACAACTGGGAGTGTCGCTACTCTC
CCAAAACCAAAAGGTCTCCGCTGACTAGGGCACATCTGACAGAAGTGGAATCAAGGCTAGAAAGACTGGA
ACAGCTATTTCTACTGATTTTTCCTCGAGAAGACCTTGACATGATTTTGAAAATGGATTCTTTACAGGAT
ATAAAAGCATTGTTAACAGGATTATTTGTACAAGATAATGTGAATAAAGATGCCGTCACAGATAGATTGG
CTTCAGTGGAGACTGATATGCCTCTAACATTGAGACAGCATAGAATAAGTGCGACATCATCATCGGAAGA
GAGTAGTAACAAAGGTCAAAGACAGTTGACTGTATCGTCGAGGTCGACCCCGGGAATACAGATCTCTCGA
GCCGCCCCCCCGACCGATGTCAGCCTGGGGGACGAGCTCCACTTAGACGGCGAGGACGTGGCGATGGCGC
ATGCCGACGCGCTAGACGATTTCGATCTGGACATGTTGGGGGACGGGGATTCCCCGGGTCCGGGATTTAC
CCCCCACGACTCCGCCCCCTACGGCGCTCTGGATATGTAAAACTAGTAATTAAGTCTCAGCCACCGTTAA
CTGAACATGTCAAAACCTGTGGAGACTGTTGAGATTTGATGTTCTGAAAAGATAAAGCCTATAAATAAAA
TGTTGCCCAAATTTCCTGCCTGATGTTTTTCTTTGTCTTTGCTACATGGCTTTGCTGCTCGGATCGGCTC
ACTCTGTGTATGCCACGTTCACTTTGTACTCTCCTTCTCACGGTAGGTTTATTATTTTTAGATGTGCAGT
TAGTTTCTGTGAAATAACACACCACACACTGATATTGTCTGTGCATTGACTTGGTGAGTGCACATTGTTT
TTGATCTTGACATATTTATATTTGATTGATCAGGTGAACTGTGTGAATCTAAAGTGCTCCATACAGATGT
TCTGCATTGAAAATATTCTCATTTTATTAGTGGAAGTGAGTGTATGCCACATCCAATCAATTTCAGCAAA
CACCCCAGTATGATTTAATGCAAAAAAATGAAGGTATCAAACACGCATTACTACTTTGCAGTTAAATATT
TAACATTTATTCCAACACGAAAAAAAGCAGTAAATAACACTTTGACAAACACGTCAGGACATCTTATTTT
TGTCACCCTCACAGGCAATTTAGTATAATATATTATATATATATATATATCATATAATAATATTCAGTAT
AATATATATATATATATCATATTATAATATTCAGTATAATATAAAACACAAACACATATATGTATAATAT
AATATAACATTTTTATTTATTGAGATGCCTCTATGGACCGTGTTATAAGAAGTAAAGATCAGGAGAAGTA
AACATGAAGTGTAATTATGAATACTGATGTTAAATTAAGCTATGATGAGTTTTCACTGTTAATTTACCAT
CTCAATTAAATGTTGATGCCTCCATGACCAAGTTAAGCAGATGAGACTGAGGACAACTGTAGAAGACAAG
ATGTTCACTTTGCTGAATATAGCTGGCTTGACAGTTATCTATGACTCTATAAATATATATATATTTTTTT
TTTATAAAATGATTTATTTATAACTATATATCCATTTCTCAGACAGGTGCTTCATATCCCTCACTCCCGT
AGCTGTCCATGCTGGATCTGTCCCCGTTGTTTTTAAAAAGCTAAATAAGTTATTAACATGACTGCATCCA
GCGAGCCAAACCTGTCTGGTGTACAGCTACCAGAGAAGCTTGAGATCCTAGTCACCGGCGGCATTCATCC
ATCCTTTTCATCCCTCAAATCTCTCATTCACGTCCCCCTCCCCATCTGCACACTTTATCTCATTTTCCAC
CCTGCTGGAATCTGAGCACTTGTGCAGTTATCAGGGCTCCTGTATTTAGGAGGCTCTGGGTGTCCATGTA
GGGGACGAACAGAAACACTGCAGACCTTTATAGAAGAACAAATGATAAGAGTCCTCATACATAAAGACTC
CATTAGAAACGTCAGTGACCCAGGAGCCCAGACCAACAGCAAAGCAGACAGTGAAGGATCCACAGCCTGA
CTAACTCGACAAACCCCCCCAAACCTAAGGTGAGTTGATCTTTAAGCTTTTTACATTTTCAGCTCGCATA
TATCAATTCGCGCGCATTGTCACACTAGCACCCACTAGCGGTCAGACTGCAGATTGCAGCACGAAACAGG
AAGCTGACTCCACATGGTCACATGCTCACTGAAGTGTTGACTTCCCTGACAGCTGTGCACTTTCTAAACC
GGTTTTCTCATTCATTTACAGTTCAGCCGGAATTCACCTCGAGACCATGGCTCCAAAGAAGAAGCGTAAG
GTAACCATGAGCGAGCTGATTAAGGAGAACATGCACATGAAGCTGTACATGGAGGGCACCGTGGACAACC
ATCACTTCAAGTGCACATCCGAGGGCGAAGGCAAGCCCTACGAGGGCACCCAGACCATGAGAATCAAGGT
GGTCGAGGGCGGCCCTCTCCCCTTCGCCTTCGACATCCTGGCTACTAGCTTCCTCTACGGCAGCAAGACC
TTCATCAACCACACCCAGGGCATCCCCGACTTCTTCAAGCAGTCCTTCCCTGAGGGCTTCACATGGGAGA
GAGTCACCACATACGAAGACGGGGGCGTGCTGACCGCTACCCAGGACACCAGCCTCCAGGACGGCTGCCT
CATCTACAACGTCAAGATCAGAGGGGTGAACTTCACATCCAACGGCCCTGTGATGCAGAAGAAAACACTC
GGCTGGGAGGCCTTCACCGAGACGCTGTACCCCGCTGACGGCGGCCTGGAAGGCAGAAACGACATGGCCC
TGAAGCTCGTGGGCGGGAGCCATCTGATCGCAAACATCAAGACCACATATAGATCCAAGAAACCCGCTAA
GAACCTCAAGATGCCTGGCGTCTACTATGTGGACTACAGACTGGAAAGAATCAAGGAGGCCAACAACGAG
ACCTACGTCGAGCAGCACGAGGTGGCAGTGGCCAGATACTGCGACCTCCCTAGCAAACTGGGGCACAAGC
TCAATTAAAGCTGAGATCTGTGCCTTCTAGTTGCCAGCCATCTGTTGTTTGCCCCTCCCCCGTGCCTTCC
TTGACCCTGGAAGGTGCCACTCCCACTGTCCTTTCCTAATAAAATGAGGAAATTGCATCGCATTGTCTGA
GTAGGTGTCATTCTATTCTGGGGGGTGGGGTGGGGCAGGACAGCAAGGGGGAGGATTGGGAAGACAATAG
CAGGCATGCTGGGGATGCGGTGGGCTCTATGGCTTCTGAGGCGGAAAGAACCAAAGGGCGAATTAATTCA
TTGATGAGTTTGGACAAACCACAACTAGAATGCAGTGAAAAAAATGCTTTATTTGTGAAATTTGTGATGC
TATTGCTTTATTTGTAACCATTATAAGCTGCAATAAACAAGTTAACAACAACAATTGCATTCATTTTATG
TTTCAGGTTCAGGGGGAGGTGTGGGAGGTTTTTTAAAGCAAGTAAAACCTCTACAAATGTGGTCATTGAT
GAGTTTGGACAAACCACAACTAGAATGCAGTGAAAAAAATGCTTTATTTGTGAAATTTGTGATGCTATTG
CTTTATTTGTAACCATTATAAGCTGCAATAAACAAGTTAACAACAACAATTGCATTCATTTTATGTTTCA
GGTTCAGGGGGAGGTGTGGGAGGTTTTTTAAAGCAAGTAAAACCTCTACAAATGTGGTCATTCAGATCAA
TTAACCCTCACCCGGGCTAGCGATGCATGGGAGCTCTGACGTACGTTGTCTAGCAAGGAAGTGAAGAGCT
ATCCGGATATATATGTATGTTATCATAACTGTACTGGCTATGTCAGGTGGTAATGACTGTAACGTTACGT
TACTCGTTGTAGGCACGACATTGAATATGCTCTTCTCCGCTGTGGCCCGAACGCCTCCCGCTAGCGATGG
GATCTAATACGACTCACTATAGGGAGACCAAGGGAAAATAGAATGAAGTGATCTCCAAAAAATAAGTACT
TTTTGACTGTAAATAAAATTGTAAGGAGTAAAAAGTACTTTTTTTTCTAAAAAAATGTAATTAAGTAAAA
GTAAAAGTATTGATTTTTAATTGTACTCAAGTAAAGTAAAAATCCCCAAAAATAATACTTAAGTACAGTA
ATCAAGTAAAATTACTCAAGTACTTTACACCTCTGGGATCCAGCTGCATCATGAACAATAAAACTGTCTG
CTTACATAAACAGTAATACAAGGGGTGTTATGAGCCATATTCAACGGGAAACGTCGAGGCCGCGATTAAA
TTCCAACATGGATGCTGATTTATATGGGTATAAATGGGCTCGCGATAATGTCGGGCAATCAGGTGCGACA
ATCTATCGCTTGTATGGGAAGCCCGATGCGCCAGAGTTGTTTCTGAAACATGGCAAAGGTAGCGTTGCCA
ATGATGTTACAGATGAGATGGTCAGACTAAACTGGCTGACGGAATTTATGCCTCTTCCGACCATCAAGCA
TTTTATCCGTACTCCTGATGATGCATGGTTACTCACCACTGCGATCCCCGGAAAAACAGCATTCCAGGTA
TTAGAAGAATATCCTGATTCAGGTGAAAATATTGTTGATGCGCTGGCAGTGTTCCTGCGCCGGTTGCATT
CGATTCCTGTTTGTAATTGTCCTTTTAACAGCGATCGCGTATTTCGTCTCGCTCAGGCGCAATCACGAAT
GAATAACGGTTTGGTTGATGCGAGTGATTTTGATGACGAGCGTAATGGCTGGCCTGTTGAACAAGTCTGG
AAAGAAATGCATAAACTTTTGCCATTCTCACCGGATTCAGTCGTCACTCATGGTGATTTCTCACTTGATA
ACCTTATTTTTGACGAGGGGAAATTAATAGGTTGTATTGATGTTGGACGAGTCGGAATCGCAGACCGATA
CCAGGATCTTGCCATCCTATGGAACTGCCTCGGTGAGTTTTCTCCTTCATTACAGAAACGGCTTTTTCAA
AAATATGGTATTGATAATCCTGATATGAATAAATTGCAGTTTCATTTGATGCTCGATGAGTTTTTCTAAT
CAGAATTGGTTAATTGGTTGTAACACTGGCAAAAAGGATCTAGGTGAAGATCCTTTTTGATAATCTCATG
ACCAAAATCCCTTAACGTGAGTTTTCGTTCCACTGAGCGTCAGACCCCGTAGAAAAGATCAAAGGATCTT
CTTGAGATCCTTTTTTTCTGCGCGTAATCTGCTGCTTGCAAACAAAAAAACCACCGCTACCAGCGGTGGT
TTGTTTGCCGGATCAAGAGCTACCAACTCTTTTTCCGAAGGTAACTGGCTTCAGCAGAGCGCAGATACCA
AATACTGTTCTTCTAGTGTAGCCGTAGTTAGGCCACCACTTCAAGAACTCTGTAGCACCGCCTACATACC
TCGCTCTGCTAATCCTGTTACCAGTGGCTGCTGCCAGTGGCGATAAGTCGTGTCTTACCGGGTTGGACTC
AAGACGATAGTTACCGGATAAGGCGCAGCGGTCGGGCTGAACGGGGGGTTCGTGCACACAGCCCAGCTTG
GAGCGAACGACCTACACCGAACTGAGATACCTACAGCGTGAGCTATGAGAAAGCGCCACGGTTCCCGAAG
GGAGAAAGGCGGACAGGTATCCGGTAAGCGGCAGGGTCGGAACAGGAGAGCGCACGAGGGAGCTTCCAGG
GGGAAACGCCTGGTATCTTTATAGTCCTGT
Features (pLannotate 1.2.2; 22 found; start..end, strand, type, name):
    457..475     -  promoter       T7 Φ3.8 promoter (fragment): weak promoter for bacteriophage T7 RNA polymerase
    532..553     +  protein_bind   CAP binding site: CAP binding activates transcription in the presence of cAMP. E. coli catabolite activator protein
    568..598     +  promoter       lac promoter: promoter for the E. coli lac operon
    606..622     +  protein_bind   lac operator: The lac repressor binds to the lac operator to inhibit transcription in E. coli. This inhibition can be relieved by adding lactose or isopropyl-β-D-thiogalactopyranoside (IPTG). lac repressor encoded by lacI
    667..685     +  promoter       T3 promoter: promoter for bacteriophage T3 RNA polymerase
    701..724     +  misc_feature   MCS (fragment): pBluescript multiple cloning site
    733..751     -  promoter       T7 promoter: promoter for bacteriophage T7 RNA polymerase
    759..914     +  CDS            lacZα (fragment): LacZα fragment of β-galactosidase; lacZ fragment
    937..993     +  CDS            P2A: 2A peptide from porcine teschovirus-1 polyprotein Eukaryotic ribosomes fail to insert a peptide bond between the Gly and Pro residues, yielding separate polypeptides.
   1000..1437    +  CDS            GAL4 DNA binding domain: DNA binding domain of the GAL4 transcriptional activator; Saccharomyces cerevisiae GAL4 (truncated)
   1474..1647    +  CDS            VP16 AD (fragment): transcriptional activation domain of herpes simplex virus protein VP16 (Triezenberg et al., 1988; Cousens et al., 1989); UL48
   2311..2327    -  promoter       LEU2 promoter (fragment): S. cerevisiae LEU2
   3437..4135    +  CDS            TagBFP: TagBFP is a basic (constitutively fluorescent) blue fluorescent protein published in 2008, derived from Entacmaea quadricolor. It is reported to be a very rapidly-maturing monomer with very low acid sensitivity.
   4148..4372    +  polyA_signal   bGH poly(A) signal: bovine growth hormone polyadenylation signal
   4376..4393    +  promoter       SV40 promoter (fragment): SV40 enhancer and early promoter
   4442..4523    -  polyA_signal   SV40 poly(A) signal: SV40 polyadenylation signal
   4546..4613    -  CDS            large T antigen (fragment): large T antigen from SV40 (simian virus 40)
   4647..4728    -  polyA_signal   SV40 poly(A) signal: SV40 polyadenylation signal
   4751..4818    -  CDS            large T antigen (fragment): large T antigen from SV40 (simian virus 40)
   5045..5063    +  promoter       T7 promoter: promoter for bacteriophage T7 RNA polymerase
   5350..6159    +  CDS            KanR: aminoglycoside phosphotransferase; aph(3')-Ia; confers resistance to kanamycin in bacteria or G418 (Geneticin®) in eukaryotes
   6302..70      +  rep_origin     ori (across the origin): high-copy-number ColE1/pMB1/pBR322/pUC origin of replication
