[The description below was written by a language model from this plasmid's Addgene catalogue record, the feature table of its GenBank file and pLannotate feature annotations shown in this document.]
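Description:
pPRISM-gal4-VP16-cmlc2-TagBFP is a 6.8 kb high-copy bacterial plasmid built on the pK backbone. It is maintained through a ColE1-type origin and selected with kanamycin. It serves as a donor for precise CRISPR-directed genomic integration by the GeneWeld method, developed chiefly for zebrafish, though the depositor notes it may work in other species.

The integrating cassette is bracketed by 5′ and 3′ "universal guide" target sites with PAMs. A single guide RNA can therefore cut the donor on both sides in vivo and release the cargo. Just inside these sites are paired type IIS cloning positions. On the 5′ side, two BfuAI sites flank a lac promoter–lacZα stuffer. On the 3′ side, two BspQI sites flank a carp β-actin intron filler. Each stuffer is replaced with a short homology arm matching the chosen genomic locus.

The primary cargo has no promoter of its own. A P2A peptide precedes the Gal4 DNA-binding domain fused to the VP16 activation domain, and the unit ends in the ocean pout 3′UTR/terminator. In-frame integration into a coding exon puts Gal4-VP16 under the endogenous gene's control, with the activator released as a separate polypeptide. It is meant to be paired with a UAS responder line.

A secondary marker identifies carriers. The cmlc2 (cardiac myosin light chain 2) enhancer/promoter and a shortened carp β-actin intron drive NLS-TagBFP, giving blue nuclear fluorescence in the heart. This unit is followed by a bGH and two SV40 polyadenylation signals.

Tol2 left and right inverted repeats are annotated in the backbone, outside the guide sites. The depositor reports minor sequence discrepancies between the supplied and quality-control sequences that do not affect function.
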