Addgene plasmid #117780: pPRISM-gal4-VP16-cmlc2-TagBFP
Purpose: Donor for precise CRISPR directed genomic integration using the GeneWeld method
Depositing lab: Jeffrey Essner. Publication: Efficient targeted integration directed by short homology in zebrafish and mammalian cells. Wierson WA, Welker JM, Almeida MP, Mann CM, Webster DA, Torrie ME, Weiss TJ, Kambakam S, Vollbrecht MK, Lan M, McKeighan KC, Levey J, Ming Z, Wehmeier A, Mikelson CS, Haltom JA, Kwan KM, Chien CB, Balciunas D, Ekker SC, Clark KJ, Webber BR, Moriarity BS, Solin SL, Carlson DF, Dobbs DL, McGrail M, Essner J. Elife. 2020 May 15;9. pii: 53968. doi: 10.7554/eLife.53968. PubMed 32412410.
Backbone
  Vector backbone: pK
  Backbone manufacturer: Karl J. Clark
  Backbone size w/o insert (bp): 2856
  Vector type: Synthetic Biology
Growth in bacteria
  Bacterial resistance: Kanamycin, 50 μg/mL
  Growth temperature: 30°C
  Growth strain: NEB Stable
  Copy number: High Copy
Gene/Insert
  Gene/Insert name: gal4/VP16
  Species: D. rerio (zebrafish)
  Insert size (bp): 3964
  Cloning method: Gibson Cloning
  Sequencing primers: 5′ aaaagcaagaaagaaaactagagtgg; 3′ atggctcataacaccccttg
Terms and licenses: Academic/Nonprofit Terms; Industry Terms: Not Available to Industry
Depositor comments: Secondary gene is a cardiac-myosin-light-chain-2 promoter driving NLS-TagBFP. Online tools and cloning help available at <www.genesculpt.org/gtaghd/>. gal4-VP16 should be used in conjunction with a UAS expression line. May work in additional species beyond those listed. Please note that some discrepancies were found between Addgene's quality control result and the depositor's provided sequence. The depositor noted that these discrepancies do NOT affect plasmid function.
How to cite: pPRISM-gal4-VP16-cmlc2-TagBFP was a gift from Jeffrey Essner (Addgene plasmid # 117780 ; http://n2t.net/addgene:117780 ; RRID:Addgene_117780)
