>Addgene plasmid #117780 | pPRISM-gal4-VP16-cmlc2-TagBFP | depositor partial sequence | sequence record 222293 | Backbone
TGAAGAGCTATCCGGATATATATGTATGTTATCATAACTGTACTGGCTATGTCAGGTGGTAATGACTGTA
ACGTTACGTTACTCGTTGTAGGCACGACATTGAATATGCTCTTCTCCGCTGTGGCCCGAACGCCTCCCGC
TAGCGATGGGATCTAATACGACTCACTATAGGGAGACCAAGGGAAAATAGAATGAAGTGATCTCCAAAAA
ATAAGTACTTTTTGACTGTAAATAAAATTGTAAGGAGTAAAAAGTACTTTTTTTTCTAAAAAAATGTAAT
TAAGTAAAAGTAAAAGTATTGATTTTTAATTGTACTCAAGTAAAGTAAAAATCCCCAAAAATAATACTTA
AGTACAGTAATCAAGTAAAATTACTCAAGTACTTTACACCTCTGGGATCCAGCTGCATCATGAACAATAA
AACTGTCTGCTTACATAAACAGTAATACAAGGGGTGTTATGAGCCATATTCAACGGGAAACGTCGAGGCC
GCGATTAAATTCCAACATGGATGCTGATTTATATGGGTATAAATGGGCTCGCGATAATGTCGGGCAATCA
GGTGCGACAATCTATCGCTTGTATGGGAAGCCCGATGCGCCAGAGTTGTTTCTGAAACATGGCAAAGGTA
GCGTTGCCAATGATGTTACAGATGAGATGGTCAGACTAAACTGGCTGACGGAATTTATGCCTCTTCCGAC
CATCAAGCATTTTATCCGTACTCCTGATGATGCATGGTTACTCACCACTGCGATCCCCGGAAAAACAGCA
TTCCAGGTATTAGAAGAATATCCTGATTCAGGTGAAAATATTGTTGATGCGCTGGCAGTGTTCCTGCGCC
GGTTGCATTCGATTCCTGTTTGTAATTGTCCTTTTAACAGCGATCGCGTATTTCGTCTCGCTCAGGCGCA
ATCACGAATGAATAACGGTTTGGTTGATGCGAGTGATTTTGATGACGAGCGTAATGGCTGGCCTGTTGAA
CAAGTCTGGAAAGAAATGCATAAACTTTTGCCATTCTCACCGGATTCAGTCGTCACTCATGGTGATTTCT
CACTTGATAACCTTATTTTTGACGAGGGGAAATTAATAGGTTGTATTGATGTTGGACGAGTCGGAATCGC
AGACCGATACCAGGATCTTGCCATCCTATGGAACTGCCTCGGTGAGTTTTCTCCTTCATTACAGAAACGG
CTTTTTCAAAAATATGGTATTGATAATCCTGATATGAATAAATTGCAGTTTCATTTGATGCTCGATGAGT
TTTTCTAATCAGAATTGGTTAATTGGTTGTAACACTGGCAAAAAGGATCTAGGTGAAGATCCTTTTTGAT
AATCTCATGACCAAAATCCCTTAACGTGAGTTTTCGTTCCACTGAGCGTCAGACCCCGTAGAAAAGATCA
AAGGATCTTCTTGAGATCCTTTTTTTCTGCGCGTAATCTGCTGCTTGCAAACAAAAAAACCACCGCTACC
AGCGGTGGTTTGTTTGCCGGATCAAGAGCTACCAACTCTTTTTCCGAAGGTAACTGGCTTCAGCAGAGCG
CAGATACCAAATACTGTTCTTCTAGTGTAGCCGTAGTTAGGCCACCACTTCAAGAACTCTGTAGCACCGC
CTACATACCTCGCTCTGCTAATCCTGTTACCAGTGGCTGCTGCCAGTGGCGATAAGTCGTGTCTTACCGG
GTTGGACTCAAGACGATAGTTACCGGATAAGGCGCAGCGGTCGGGCTGAACGGGGGGTTCGTGCACACAG
CCCAGCTTGGAGCGAACGACCTACACCGAACTGAGATACCTACAGCGTGAGCTATGAGAAAGCGCCACGG
TTCCCGAAGGGAGAAAGGCGGACAGGTATCCGGTAAGCGGCAGGGTCGGAACAGGAGAGCGCACGAGGGA
GCTTCCAGGGGGAAACGCCTGGTATCTTTATAGTCCTGTCGGGTTTCGCCACCTCTGACTTGAGCGTCGA
TTTTTGTGATGCTCGTCAGGGGGGCGGAGCCTATGGAAAAACGCCAGCAACGCGGCCTTTTTACGGTTCC
TGGCCTTTTGCTGGCCTTTTGCTCACATGTTCTTTCCTGCGTTATCCCCTGATTCTGTGGATAACCGTAT
TACCGCCTTTGAGTGAGCTGATACCGCTCGCCGCAGCCGAACGACCGAGCGCAGCGAGTCAGTGAGCGAG
GAAGCGGAACAGATTTAAATGGTACCGAGCAGAGGTGTAAAAAGTACTCAAAAATTTTACTCAAGTGAAA
GTACAAGTACTTAGGGAAAATTTTACTCAATTAAAAGTAAAAGTATCTGGCTAGAATCTTACTTGAGTAA
AAGTAAAAAAGTACTCCATTAAAATTGTACTTGAGTATTAAGGAAGTAAAAGTAAAAGCAAGAAAGAAAA
CTAGAGTGGTCTCCCTTTAGTGAGGGTCAATTGATGGGAGGCGTTCGGGCCACAGCGGACACGCAGGTGC
GCAACGCAATTAATGTGAGTTAGCTCACTCATTAGGCACCCCAGGCTTTACACTTTATGCTTCCGGCTCG
TATGTTGTGTGGAATTGTGAGCGGATAACAATTTCACACAGGAAACAGCTATGACCATGATTACGCCAAG
CGCGCAATTAACCCTCACTAAAGGGAACAAAAGCTGGAGGACCTCGAGGGGGGGCCCGGTACCCAATTCG
CCCTATAGTGAGTCGTATTACGCGCGCTCACTGGCCGTCGTTTTACAACGTCGTGACTGGGAAAACCCTG
GCGTTACCCAACTTAATCGCCTTGCAGCACATCCCCCTTTCGCCAGCTGGCGTAATAGCGAAGAGGCCCG
CACCGATCGCCCTTCCCAACAGTTGCGCAGCCTGAATGGCGAATGGACCTGCCACA
