>Addgene plasmid #117780 | pPRISM-gal4-VP16-cmlc2-TagBFP | depositor partial sequence | sequence record 222294 | Insert
CTTCCCGGAGCCACGAACTTCTCTCTGTTAAAGCAAGCAGGAGACGTGGAAGAAAACCCCGGTCCTTCTA
GAAAGCTACTGTCTTCTATCGAACAAGCATGCGATATTTGCCGACTTAAAAAGCTCAAGTGCTCCAAAGA
AAAACCGAAGTGCGCCAAGTGTCTGAAGAACAACTGGGAGTGTCGCTACTCTCCCAAAACCAAAAGGTCT
CCGCTGACTAGGGCACATCTGACAGAAGTGGAATCAAGGCTAGAAAGACTGGAACAGCTATTTCTACTGA
TTTTTCCTCGAGAAGACCTTGACATGATTTTGAAAATGGATTCTTTACAGGATATAAAAGCATTGTTAAC
AGGATTATTTGTACAAGATAATGTGAATAAAGATGCCGTCACAGATAGATTGGCTTCAGTGGAGACTGAT
ATGCCTCTAACATTGAGACAGCATAGAATAAGTGCGACATCATCATCGGAAGAGAGTAGTAACAAAGGTC
AAAGACAGTTGACTGTATCGTCGAGGTCGACCCCGGGAATACAGATCTCTCGAGCCGCCCCCCCGACCGA
TGTCAGCCTGGGGGACGAGCTCCACTTAGACGGCGAGGACGTGGCGATGGCGCATGCCGACGCGCTAGAC
GATTTCGATCTGGACATGTTGGGGGACGGGGATTCCCCGGGTCCGGGATTTACCCCCCACGACTCCGCCC
CCTACGGCGCTCTGGATATGTAAAACTAGTAATTAAGTCTCAGCCACCGTTAACTGAACATGTCAAAACC
TGTGGAGACTGTTGAGATTTGATGTTCTGAAAAGATAAAGCCTATAAATAAAATGTTGCCCAAATTTCCT
GCCTGATGTTTTTCTTTGTCTTTGCTACATGGCTTTGCTGCTCGGATCGGCTCACTCTGTGTATGCCACG
TTCACTTTGTACTCTCCTTCTCACGGTAGGTTTATTATTTTTAGATGTGCAGTTAGTTTCTGTGAAATAA
CACACCACACACTGATATTGTCTGTGCATTGACTTGGTGAGTGCACATTGTTTTTGATCTTGACATATTT
ATATTTGATTGATCAGGTGAACTGTGTGAATCTAAAGTGCTCCATACAGATGTTCTGCATTGAAAATATT
CTCATTTTATTAGTGGAAGTGAGTGTATGCCACATCCAATCAATTTCAGCAAACACCCCAGTATGATTTA
ATGCAAAAAAATGAAGGTATCAAACACGCATTACTACTTTGCAGTTAAATATTTAACATTTATTCCAACA
CGAAAAAAAGCAGTAAATAACACTTTGACAAACACGTCAGGACATCTTATTTTTGTCACCCTCACAGGCA
ATTTAGTATAATATATTATATATATATATATATCATATAATAATATTCAGTATAATATATATATATATAT
CATATTATAATATTCAGTATAATATAAAACACAAACACATATATGTATAATATAATATAACATTTTTATT
TATTGAGATGCCTCTATGGACCGTGTTATAAGAAGTAAAGATCAGGAGAAGTAAACATGAAGTGTAATTA
TGAATACTGATGTTAAATTAAGCTATGATGAGTTTTCACTGTTAATTTACCATCTCAATTAAATGTTGAT
GCCTCCATGACCAAGTTAAGCAGATGAGACTGAGACAACTGTAGAAGACAAGATGTTCACTTTGCTGAAT
ATAGCTGGCTTGACAGTTATCTATGACTCTATAAATATATATATATTTTTTTTTTTATAAAATGATTTAT
TTATAACTATATATCCATTTCTCAGACAGGTGCTTCATATCCCTCACTCCCGTAGCTGTCCATGCTGGAT
CTGTCCCCGTTGTTTTTAAAAAGCTAAATAAGTTATTAACATGACTGCATCCAGCGAGCCAAACCTGTCT
GGTGTACAGCTACCAGAGAAGCTTGAGATCCTAGTCACCGGCGGCATTCATCCATCCTTTTCATCCCTCA
AATCTCTCATTCACGTCCCCCTCCCCATCTGCACACTTTATCTCATTTTCCACCCTGCTGGAATCTGAGC
ACTTGTGCAGTTATCAGGGCTCCTGTATTTAGGAGGCTCTGGGTGTCCATGTAGGGGACGAACAGAAACA
CTGCAGACCTTTATAGAAGAACAAATGATAAGAGTCCTCATACATAAAGACTCCATTAGAAACGTCAGTG
ACCCAGGAGCCCAGACCAACAGCAAAGCAGACAGTGAAGGATCCACAGCCTGACTAACTCGACAAACCCC
CCCAAACCTAAGGTGAGTTGATCTTTAAGCTTTTTACATTTTCAGCTCGCATATATCAATTCGCGCGCAT
TGTCACACTAGCACCCACTAGCGGTCAGACTGCAGATTGCAGCACGAAACAGGAAGCTGACTCCACATGG
TCACATGCTCACTGAAGTGTTGACTTCCCTGACAGCTGTGCACTTTCTAAACCGGTTTTCTCATTCATTT
ACAGTTCAGCCGGAATTCACCTCGAGACCATGGCTCCAAAGAAGAAGCGTAAGGTAACCATGAGCGAGCT
GATTAAGGAGAACATGCACATGAAGCTGTACATGGAGGGCACCGTGGACAACCATCACTTCAAGTGCACA
TCCGAGGGCGAAGGCAAGCCCTACGAGGGCACCCAGACCATGAGAATCAAGGTGGTCGAGGGCGGCCCTC
TCCCCTTCGCCTTCGACATCCTGGCTACTAGCTTCCTCTACGGCAGCAAGACCTTCATCAACCACACCCA
GGGCATCCCCGACTTCTTCAAGCAGTCCTTCCCTGAGGGCTTCACATGGGAGAGAGTCACCACATACGAA
GACGGGGGCGTGCTGACCGCTACCCAGGACACCAGCCTCCAGGACGGCTGCCTCATCTACAACGTCAAGA
TCAGAGGGGTGAACTTCACATCCAACGGCCCTGTGATGCAGAAGAAAACACTCGGCTGGGAGGCCTTCAC
CGAGACGCTGTACCCCGCTGACGGCGGCCTGGAAGGCAGAAACGACATGGCCCTGAAGCTCGTGGGCGGG
AGCCATCTGATCGCAAACATCAAGACCACATATAGATCCAAGAAACCCGCTAAGAACCTCAAGATGCCTG
GCGTCTACTATGTGGACTACAGACTGGAAAGAATCAAGGAGGCCAACAACGAGACCTACGTCGAGCAGCA
CGAGGTGGCAGTGGCCAGATACTGCGACCTCCCTAGCAAACTGGGGCACAAGCTCAATTAAAGCTGAGAT
CTGTGCCTTCTAGTTGCCAGCCATCTGTTGTTTGCCCCTCCCCCGTGCCTTCCTTGACCCTGGAAGGTGC
CACTCCCACTGTCCTTTCCTAATAAAATGAGGAAATTGCATCGCATTGTCTGAGTAGGTGTCATTCTATT
CTGGGGGGTGGGGTGGGGCAGGACAGCAAGGGGGAGGATTGGGAAGACAATAGCAGGCATGCTGGGGATG
CGGTGGGCTCTATGGCTTCTGAGGCGGAAAGAACCAAAGGGCGAATTAATTCATTGATGAGTTTGGACAA
ACCACAACTAGAATGCAGTGAAAAAAATGCTTTATTTGTGAAATTTGTGATGCTATTGCTTTATTTGTAA
CCATTATAAGCTGCAATAAACAAGTTAACAACAACAATTGCATTCATTTTATGTTTCAGGTTCAGGGGGA
GGTGTGGGAGGTTTTTTAAAGCAAGTAAAACCTCTACAAATGTGGTCATTGATGAGTTTGGACAAACCAC
AACTAGAATGCAGTGAAAAAAATGCTTTATTTGTGAAATTTGTGATGCTATTGCTTTATTTGTAACCATT
ATAAGCTGCAATAAACAAGTTAACAACAACAATTGCATTCATTTTATGTTTCAGGTTCAGGGGGAGGTGT
GGGAGGTTTTTTAAAGCAAGTAAAACCTCTACAAATGTGGTCATTCAGATCAATTAACCCTCACCCGGGC
TAGCGATGCATGGGAGCTCTGACGTACGTTGTCTAGCAAGGAAG
